Addgene plasmid #31156: CMV-EGFP-ssHRP-TM
Depositing lab: Hollis Cline. Depositing organization: Scripps California (The Scripps Research Institute). Publication: Membrane targeted horseradish peroxidase as a marker for correlative fluorescence and electron microscopy studies. Li J, Wang Y, Chiu SL, Cline HT. Front Neural Circuits. 2010 Feb 26;4:6. doi: 10.3389/neuro.04.006.2010. eCollection 2010. PubMed 20204144.
Backbone
  Vector backbone: BiCS2eGFP
  Backbone manufacturer: David Turner (University of Michigan Medical Center)
  Backbone size w/o insert (bp): 4595
  Vector type: Mammalian Expression ; membrane targeted HRP (mHRP)
Growth in bacteria
  Bacterial resistance: Ampicillin, 100 μg/mL
  Growth temperature: 37°C
  Growth strain: DH5alpha
  Copy number: High Copy
Gene/Insert
  Gene/Insert name: ssHRP-TM (alt name: mHRP)
  Insert size (bp): 1206
  Mutation: includes signal sequence and a transmembrane domain before and after the cDNA for HRP
  Promoter: CMV promoter including immediate early promoter/enhancer
  Cloning method: Restriction Enzyme; 5′ cloning site BamHI (not destroyed); 3′ cloning site EcoRI (not destroyed)
  Sequencing primers: 5′ n/a
Terms and licenses: Academic/Nonprofit Terms; Industry Terms: Not Available to Industry
Depositor comments: This plasmid expresses EGFP and HRP under the control of two CMV promoters. The membrane-targeted HRP construct (mHRP) was created by adding a signal sequence and transmembrane domain from human CD2 before and after the cDNA of HRP. Please see the associated publication for more information on this plasmid.
How to cite: CMV-EGFP-ssHRP-TM was a gift from Hollis Cline (Addgene plasmid # 31156 ; http://n2t.net/addgene:31156 ; RRID:Addgene_31156)
