[The description below was written by a language model from this plasmid's Addgene catalogue record.]
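Description:
CMV-EGFP-ssHRP-TM is a mammalian expression plasmid built on the BiCS2eGFP backbone (about 4.6 kb without insert), a dual-cassette vector designed to drive two genes from separate promoters. It is maintained in E. coli as a high-copy plasmid under ampicillin selection. The record does not name the origin of replication or any marker for selection in mammalian cells, and no feature table is available to confirm polyadenylation signals or other accessory elements.

The payload is a roughly 1.2 kb insert, ssHRP-TM (also called mHRP), cloned between BamHI and EcoRI sites that both remain intact. It encodes horseradish peroxidase flanked by a signal sequence upstream and a transmembrane domain downstream, both taken from human CD2. The signal sequence routes the enzyme into the secretory pathway, and the transmembrane segment anchors it in the membrane rather than allowing it to be secreted, giving a membrane-targeted peroxidase. Expression is driven by a CMV promoter including the immediate early promoter/enhancer. According to the depositor, EGFP and HRP are expressed from two separate CMV promoters, so they are produced as independent proteins rather than as a fusion.

This pairing supports correlative fluorescence and electron microscopy. EGFP allows transfected cells to be identified and imaged by fluorescence, while the membrane-bound HRP can generate an electron-dense reaction product from a suitable peroxidase substrate, outlining the membranes of the same cells for ultrastructural analysis. The associated work applies this approach to studies of neural circuits.
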