>Addgene plasmid #31156 | CMV-EGFP-ssHRP-TM | depositor partial sequence | sequence record 14299 | ssHRP-TM insert - Author's sequence
GGATCCGCCACCATGGATATCAGCTATATCTTCGTCATCTGCCTGATGGCCCTGTGCAGCGGCGGCAGCA
GTCTCAGCCAAGTCGAGGGCAAACAGAAATCCGGAAGGGGCCGGGGCTCCATGTGGGGCCAGTTAACCCC
TACATTCTACGACAATAGCTGTCCCAACGTGTCCAACATCGTTCGCGACACAATCGTCAACGAGCTCAGA
TCCGATCCCAGGATCGCTGCTTCAATATTACGTCTGCACTTCCATGACTGCTTCGTGAATGGTTGCGACG
CTAGCATATTACTGGACAACACCACCAGTTTCCGCACTGAAAAGGATGCATTCGGGAACGCTAACAGCGC
CAGGGGCTTTCCAGTGATCGATCGCATGAAGGCTGCCGTTGAGTCAGCATGCCCACGAACAGTCAGTTGT
GCAGACCTGCTGACTATAGCTGCGCAACAGAGCGTGACTCTTGCAGGCGGACCGTCCTGGAGAGTGCCGC
TCGGTCGACGTGACTCCCTACAGGCATTCCTAGATCTGGCCAACGCCAACTTGCCTGCTCCATTCTTCAC
CCTGCCCCAGCTGAAGGATAGCTTTAGAAACGTGGGTCTGAATCGCTCGAGTGACCTTGTGGCTCTGTCC
GGAGGACACACATTTGGAAAGAACCAGTGTAGGTTCATCATGGATAGGCTCTACAATTTCAGCAACACTG
GGTTACCTGACCCCACGCTGAACACTACGTATCTCCAGACACTGAGAGGCTTGTGCCCACTGAATGGCAA
CCTCAGTGCACTAGTGGACTTTGATCTGCGGACCCCAACCATCTTCGATAACAAGTACTATGTGAATCTA
GAGGAGCAGAAAGGCCTGATACAGAGTGATCAAGAACTGTTTAGCAGTCCAAACGCCACTGACACCATCC
CACTGGTGAGAAGTTTTGCTAACTCTACTCAAACCTTCTTTAACGCCTTCGTGGAAGCCATGGACCGTAT
GGGTAACATTACCCCTCTGACGGGTACCCAAGGCCAGATTCGTCTGAACTGCAGAGTGGTCAACAGCAAC
TCTGGGGCCCCCAGTGTCGAGCCTGTCAGCTGTCCAGAGAAAGGTCTGGACATCTATCTCATCATTGGCA
TATGTGGAGGAGGCAGCCTCTTGATGGTCTTTGTGGCACTGCTCGTTTTCTATATCACCAAAAGGAAAAA
ACAGAGGTAAGAATCC
