>Addgene plasmid #31156 | CMV-EGFP-ssHRP-TM | depositor partial sequence | sequence record 35916 | Vector Backbone - Author's sequence
CGCCATTCTGCCTGGGGACGTCGGAGCAAGCTTGATTTAGGTGACACTATAGAATACAAGCTACTTGTTC
TTTTTGCAGGATCCCATCGATTCGAATTCAAGGCCTCTCGAGCCTCTAGATAATACGTAGATCCAGACAT
GATAAGATACATTGATGAGTTTGGACAAACCACAACTAGAATGCAGTGAAAAAAATGCTTTATTTGTGAA
ATTTGTGATGCTATTGCTTTATTTGTAACCATTATAAGCTGCAATAAACAAGTTAACAACAACAATTGCA
TTCATTTTATGTTTCAGGTTCAGGGGGAGGTGTGGGAGGTTTTTTAATTCGCGGCCGCAAGGTACCCAAT
TCGCCCTATAGTGAGTCGTATTACGCGCGCTCACTGGCCGTCGTTTTACAACGTCGTGACTGGGAAAACC
CTGGCGTTACCCAACTTAATCGCCTTGCAGCACATCCCCCTTTCGCCAGCTGGCGTAATAGCGAAGAGGC
CCGCACCGATCGCCCTTCCCAACAGTTGCGCAGCCTGAATGGCGAATGGG
[124 nt withheld, positions 541-664]
C
[91 nt withheld, positions 666-756]
A
[49 nt withheld, positions 758-806]
CCTTTGACGTTGGAGTCCACGTTCTTT
[37 nt withheld, positions 834-870]
ACCCTATCTCGGTCTATTCTTTTGATTTATAAGGGATTTTGCCGATTTCGGCCTATTGGTTAAAAAATGA
GCTGATTTAACAAAAATTTAACGCGAATTTTAACAAAATATTAACGCTTACAATTTAGGTGGCACTTTTC
GGGGAAATGTGCGCGGAACCCCTATTTGTTTATTTTTCTAAATACATTCAAATATGTATCCGCTCATGAG
ACAATAACCCTGATAAATGCTTCAATAATATTGAAAAAGGAAGAGTATGAGTATTCAACATTTCCGTGTC
GCCCTTATTCCCTTTTTTGCGGCATTTTGCCTTCCTGTTTTTGCTCACCCAGAAACGCTGGTGAAAGTAA
AAGATGCTGAAGATCAGTTGGGTGCACGAGTGGGTTACATCGAACTGGATCTCAACAGCGGTAAGATCCT
TGAGAGTTTTCGCCCCGAAGAACGTTTTCCAATGATGAGCACTTTTAAAGTTCTGCTATGTGGCGCGGTA
TTATCCCGTATTGACGCCGGGCAAGAGCAACTCGGTCGCCGCATACACTATTCTCAGAATGACTTGGTTG
AGTACTCACCAGTCACAGAAAAGCATCTTACGGATGGCATGACAGTAAGAGAATTATGCAGTGCTGCCAT
AACCATGAGTGATAACACTGCGGCCAACTTACTTCTGACAACGATCGGAGGACCGAAGGAGCTAACCGCT
TTTTTGCACAACATGGGGGATCATGTAACTCGCCTTGATCGTTGGGAACCGGAGCTGAATGAAGCCATAC
CAAACGACGAGCGTGACACCACGATGCCTGTAGCAATGGCAACAACGTTGCGCAAACTATTAACTGGCGA
ACTACTTACTCTAGCTTCCCGGCAACAATTAATAGACTGGATGGAGGCGGATAAAGTTGCAGGACCACTT
CTGCGCTCGGCCCTTCCGGCTGGCTGGTTTATTGCTGATAAATCTGGAGCCGGTGAGCGTGGGTCTCGCG
GTATCATTGCAGCACTGGGGCCAGATGGTAAGCCCTCCCGTATCGTAGTTATCTACACGACGGGGAGTCA
GGCAACTATGGATGAACGAAATAGACAGATCGCTGAGATAGGTGCCTCACTGATTAAGCATTGGTAACTG
TCAGACCAAGTTTACTCATATATACTTTAGATTGATTTAAAACTTCATTTTTAATTTAAAAGGATCTAGG
TGAAGATCCTTTTTGATAATCTCATGACCAAAATCCCTTAACGTGAGTTTTCGTTCCACTGAGCGTCAGA
CCCCGTAGAAAAGATCAAAGGATCTTCTTGAGATCCTTTTTTTCTGCGCGTAATCTGCTGCTTGCAAACA
AAAAAACCACCGCTACCAGCGGTGGTTTGTTTGCCGGATCAAGAGCTACCAACTCTTTTTCCGAAGGTAA
CTGGCTTCAGCAGAGCGCAGATACCAAATACTGTCCTTCTAGTGTAGCCGTAGTTAGGCCACCACTTCAA
GAACTCTGTAGCACCGCCTACATACCTCGCTCTGCTAATCCTGTTACCAGTGGCTGCTGCCAGTGGCGAT
AAGTCGTGTCTTACCGGGTTGGACTCAAGACGATAGTTACCGGATAAGGCGCAGCGGTCGGGCTGAACGG
GGGGTTCGTGCACACAGCCCAGCTTGGAGCGAACGACCTACACCGAACTGAGATACCTACAGCGTGAGCT
ATGAGAAAGCGCCACGCTTCCCGAAGGGAGAAAGGCGGACAGGTATCCGGTAAGCGGCAGGGTCGGAACA
GGAGAGCGCACGAGGGAGCTTCCAGGGGGAAACGCCTGGTATCTTTATAGTCCTGTCGGGTTTCGCCACC
TCTGACTTGAGCGTCGATTTTTGTGATGCTCGTCAGGGGGGCGGAGCCTATGGAAAAACGCCAGCAACGC
GGCCTTTTTACGGTTCCTGGCCTTTTGCTGGCCTTTTGCTCACATGTTCTTTCCTGCGTTATCCCCTGAT
TCTGTGGATAACCGTATTACCGCCTTTGAGTGAGCTGATACCGCTCGCCGCAGCCGAACGACCGAGCGCA
GCGAGTCAGTGAGCGAGGAAGCGGAAGAGCGCCCAATACGCAAACCGCCTCTCCCCGCGCGTTGGCCGAT
TCATTAATGCAGCTGGCACGACAGGTTTCCCGACTGGAAAGCGGGCAGTGAGCGCAACGCAATTAATGTG
AGTTAGCTCACTCATTAGGCACCCCAGGCTTTACACTTTATGCTTCCGGCTCGTATGTTGTGTGGAATTG
TGAGCGGATAACAATTTCACACAGGAAACAGCTATGACCATGATTACGCCAAGCGCGCAATTAACCCTCA
CTAAAGGGAACAAAAGCTGGAGCCCTGCAGGAAGGGCCCAAGAATTAAAAAACCTCCCACACCTCCCCCT
GAACCTGAAACATAAAATGAATGCAATTGTTGTTGTTAACTTGTTTATTGCAGCTTATAATGGTTACAAA
TAAAGCAATAGCATCACAAATTTCACAAATAAAGCATTTTTTTCACTGCATTCTAGTTGTGGTTTGTCCA
AACTCATCAATGTATCTTATCATGTCTGGATTTACGTATTGCTAGCTTACTTGTACAGCTCGTCCATGCC
GAGAGTGATCCCGGCGGCGGTCACGAACTCCAGCAGGACCATGTGATCGCGCTTCTCGTTGGGGTCTTTG
CTCAGGGCGGACTGGGTGCTCAGGTAGTGGTTGTCGGGCAGCAGCACGGGGCCGTCGCCGATGGGGGTGT
TCTGCTGGTAGTGGTCGGCGAGCTGCACGCTGCCGTCCTCGATGTTGTGGCGGATCTTGAAGTTCACCTT
GATGCCGTTCTTCTGCTTGTCGGCCATGATATAGACGTTGTGGCTGTTGTAGTTGTACTCCAGCTTGTGC
CCCAGGATGTTGCCGTCCTCCTTGAAGTCGATGCCCTTCAGCTCGATGCGGTTCACCAGGGTGTCGCCCT
CGAACTTCACCTCGGCGCGGGTCTTGTAGTTGCCGTCGTCCTTGAAGAAGATGGTGCGCTCCTGGACGTA
GCCTTCGGGCATGGCGGACTTGAAGAAGTCGTGCTGCTTCATGTGGTCGGGGTAGCGGCTGAAGCACTGC
ACGCCGTAGGTCAGGGTGGTCACGAGGGTGGGCCAGGGCACGGGCAGCTTGCCGGTGGTGCAGATGAACT
TCAGGGTCAGCTTGCCGTAGGTGGCATCGCCCTCGCCCTCGCCGGACACGCTGAACTTGTGGCCGTTTAC
GTCGCCGTCCAGCTCGACCAGGATGGGCACCACCCCGGTGAACAGCTCCTCGCCCTTGCTCACCATAGCA
GATCTGCTCCGACGTCCCCAGGCAGAATGGCGGTTCCCTAAACGAGCATTGCTTATATAGACCTCCCATT
AGGCACGCCTACCGCCCATTTACGTCAATGGAACGCCCATTTGCGTCATTGCCCCTCCCCATTGACGTCA
ATGGGGATGGGCGCGCCGACCATAGCCAATTCAATATGGCGTATATGGACTCATGCCAATTCAATATGGT
GGATCTGGACCTGTGCCAATTCAATATGGCGTATATGGACTCGTGCCAATTCAATATGGTGGATCTGGAC
CCCAGCCAATTCAATATGGCGGACTTGGCACCATGCCAATTCAATATGGCGGACTTGGCACTGTGCCAAC
TGGGGAGGGGTCTACTTGGCACGGTGCCAAGTTTGAGGAGGGGTCTTGGCCCTGTGCCAAGTCCGCCATA
TTGAATTGGCATGGTGCCAATAATGGCGGCCATATTGGCTATATGCCAGGATCAATATATAGGCAATATC
CAATATGGCCCTATGCCAATATGGCTATTGGCCAGGTTCAATACTATGTATTGGCCCTATGCCATATAGT
ATTCCATATATGGGTTTTCCTATTGACGTAGATAGCCCCTCCCAATGGGCGGTCCCATATACCATATATG
GGGCTTCCTAATACCGCCCATAGCCACTCCCCCATTGACGTCAATGGTCTCTATATATGGTCTTTCCTAT
TGACGTCATATGGGCGGTCCTATTGACGTATATGGCGCCTCCCCCATTGACGTCAATTACGGTAAATGGC
CCGCCTGGCTCAATGCCCATTGACGTCAATAGGACCACCCACCATTGACGTCAATGGGATGGCTCATTGC
CCATTCATATCCGTTCTCACGCCCCCTATTGACGTCAATGACGGTAAATGGCCCACTTGGCAGTACATCA
ATATCTATTAATAGTAACTTGGCAAGTACATTACTATTGGAAGGACGCCAGGGTACATTGGCAGTACTCC
CATTGACGTCAATGGCGGTAAATGGCCCGCGATGGCTGCCAAGTACATCCCCATTGACGTCAATGGGGAG
GGGCAATGACGCAAATGGGCGTTCCATTGACGTAAATGGGCGGTAGGCGTGCCTAATGGGAGGTCTATAT
AAGCAATGCTCGTTTAGGGAAC
