>Addgene plasmid #31156 | CMV-EGFP-ssHRP-TM | addgene partial sequence | sequence record 35921 | EGFP-N 5'-CGTCGCCGTCCAGCTCGACCAG-3'
GCTCCTCGCCCTTGCTCACCATAGCAGATCTGCTCCGACGTCCCCAGGCAGAATGGCGGTTCCCTAAACG
AGCATTGCTTATATAGACCTCCCATTAGGCACGCCTACCGCCCATTTACGTCAATGGAACGCCCATTTGC
GTCATTGCCCCTCCCCATTGACGTCAATGGGGATGGGCGCGCCGACCATAGCCAATTCAATATGGCGTAT
ATGGACTCATGCCAATTCAATATGGTGGATCTGGACCTGTGCCAATTCAATATGGCGTATATGGACTCGT
GCCAATTCAATATGGTGGATCTGGACCCCAGCCAATTCAATATGGCGGACTTGGCACCATGCCAATTCAA
TATGG
