>Addgene plasmid #31156 | CMV-EGFP-ssHRP-TM | addgene partial sequence | sequence record 37735 | SP6
GCCACCATGGATATCAGCTATATCTTCGTCATCTGCCTGATGGCCCTGTGCAGCGGCGGCAGCAGTCTCA
GCCAAGTCGAGGGCAAACAGAAATCCGGAAGGGGCCGGGGCTCCATGTGGGGCCAGTTAACCCCTACATT
CTACGACAATAGCTGTCCCAACGTGTCCAACATCGTTCGCGACACAATCGTCAACGAGCTCAGATCCGAT
CCCAGGATCGCTGCTTCAATATTACGTCTGCACTTCCATGACTGCTTCGTGAATGGTTGCGACGCTAGCA
TATTACTGGACAACACCACCAGTTTCCGCACTGAAAAGGATGCATTCGGGAACGCTAACAGCGCCAGGGG
CTTTCCAGTGATCGATCGCATGAAGGCTGCCGTTGAGTCAGCATGCCCACGAACAGTCAGTTGTGCAGAC
CTGCTGACTATAGCTGCGCAACAGAGCGTGACTCTTGCAGGCGGACCGTCCTGGAGAGTGCCGCTCGGTC
GACGTGACTCCCTACAGGCATTCCTAGATCTGGCCAACGCCAACTTGCCTGCTCCATTCTTCACCCTGCC
CCAGCTGAAGGATAGCTTTAGAAACGTGGGTCTGAATCGCTCGAGTGACCTTGTGGCTCTGTCCGGAGGA
CACACATTTGGAAAGAACCAGTGTAGGTTCATCATGGATAGGCTCTACAATTTCAGCAACACTGGGTTAC
CTGACCCCACGCTGAACACTACGTATCTCCAGACACTGAGAGGCTTGTGCCCACTGAATGGCAACCCTCA
GTGCACTAGTGGACTTTGATCTGCGGACCCCAACCATCTTCGATAACA
